>Addgene plasmid #226891 | pAM247 | addgene full sequence | sequence record 451035 | Addgene NGS Result
CCTACACCGAACTGAGATACCTACAGCGTGAGCTATGAGAAAGCGCCACGCTTCCCGAAGGGAGAAAGGC
GGACAGGTATCCGGTAAGCGGCAGGGTCGGAACAGGAGAGCGCACGAGGGAGCTTCCAGGGGGAAACGCC
TGGTATCTTTATAGTCCTGTCGGGTTTCGCCACCTCTGACTTGAGCGTCGATTTTTGTGATGCTCGTCAG
GGGGGCGGAGCCTATGGAAAAACGCCAGCAACGCGGCCTTTTTACGGTTCCTGGCCTTTTGCTGGCCTTT
TGCTCACATGTTCTTTCCTGCGTTATCCCCTGATTCTGTGGATAACCGTATTACCGCCTTTGAGTGAGCT
GATACCGCTCGCCGCAGCCGAACGACCGAGCGCAGCGAGTCAGTGAGCGAGGAAGCGGAAGAGCGCCTGA
TGCGGTATTTTCTCCTTACGCATCTGTGCGGTATTTCACACCGCAATGGTGCACTCTCAGTACAATCTGC
TCTGATGCCGCATAGTTAAGCCAGTATACACTCCGCTATCGCTACGTGACTGGGTCATGGCTGCGCCCCG
ACACCCGCCAACACCCGCTGACGCGCCCTGACGGGCTTGTCTGCTCCCGGCATCCGCTTACAGACAAGCT
GTGACCGTCTCCGGGAGCTGCATGTGTCAGAGGTTTTCACCGTCATCACCGAAACGCGCGAGGCAGCTGC
GGTAAAGCTCATCAGCGTGGTCGTGAAGCGATTCACAGATGTCTGCCTGTTCATCCGCGTCCAGCTCGTT
GAGTTTCTCCAGAAGCGTTAATGTCTGGCTTCTGATAAAGCGGGCCATGTTAAGGGCGGTTTTTTCCTGT
TTGGTCACTGATGCCTCCGTGTAAGGGGGATTTCTGTTCATGGGGGTAATGATACCGATGAAACGAGAGA
GGATGCTCACGATACGGGTTACTGATGATGAACATGCCCGGTTACTGGAACGTTGTGAGGGTAAACAACT
GGCGGTATGGATGCGGCGGGACCAGAGAAAAATCACTCAGGGTCAATGCCAGCGCTTCGTTAATACAGAT
GTAGGTGTTCCACAGGGTAGCCAGCAGCATCCTGCGATGCAGATCCGGAACATAATGGTGCAGGGCGCTG
ACTTCCGCGTTTCCAGACTTTACGAAACACGGAAACCGAAGACCATTCATGTTGTTGCTCAGGTCGCAGA
CGTTTTGCAGCAGCAGTCGCTTCACGTTCGCTCGCGTATCGGTGATTCATTCTGCTAACCAGTAAGGCAA
CCCCGCCAGCCTAGCCGGGTCCTCAACGACAGGAGCACGATCATGCTAGTCATGCCCCGCGCCCACCGGA
AGGAGCTGACTGGGTTGAAGGCTCTCAAGGGCATCGGTCGAGATCCCGGTGCCTAATGAGTGAGCTAACT
TACATTAATTGCGTTGCGCTCACTGCCCGCTTTCCAGTCGGGAAACCTGTCGTGCCAGCTGCATTAATGA
ATCGGCCAACGCGCGGGGAGAGGCGGTTTGCGTATTGGGCGCCAGGGTGGTTTTTCTTTTCACCAGTGAG
ACGGGCAACAGCTGATTGCCCTTCACCGCCTGGCCCTGAGAGAGTTGCAGCAAGCGGTCCACGCTGGTTT
GCCCCAGCAGGCGAAAATCCTGTTTGATGGTGGTTAACGGCGGGATATAACATGAGCTGTCTTCGGTATC
GTCGTATCCCACTACCGAGATGTCCGCACCAACGCGCAGCCCGGACTCGGTAATGGCGCGCATTGCGCCC
AGCGCCATCTGATCGTTGGCAACCAGCATCGCAGTGGGAACGATGCCCTCATTCAGCATTTGCATGGTTT
GTTGAAAACCGGACATGGCACTCCAGTCGCCTTCCCGTTCCGCTATCGGCTGAATTTGATTGCGAGTGAG
ATATTTATGCCAGCCAGCCAGACGCAGACGCGCCGAGACAGAACTTAATGGGCCCGCTAACAGCGCGATT
TGCTGGTGACCCAATGCGACCAGATGCTCCACGCCCAGTCGCGTACCGTCTTCATGGGAGAAAATAATAC
TGTTGATGGGTGTCTGGTCAGAGACATCAAGAAATAACGCCGGAACATTAGTGCAGGCAGCTTCCACAGC
AATGGCATCCTGGTCATCCAGCGGATAGTTAATGATCAGCCCACTGACGCGTTGCGCGAGAAGATTGTGC
ACCGCCGCTTTACAGGCTTCGACGCCGCTTCGTTCTACCATCGACACCACCACGCTGGCACCCAGTTGAT
CGGCGCGAGATTTAATCGCCGCGACAATTTGCGACGGCGCGTGCAGGGCCAGACTGGAGGTGGCAACGCC
AATCAGCAACGACTGTTTGCCCGCCAGTTGTTGTGCCACGCGGTTGGGAATGTAATTCAGCTCCGCCATC
GCCGCTTCCACTTTTTCCCGCGTTTTCGCAGAAACGTGGCTGGCCTGGTTCACCACGCGGGAAACGGTCT
GATAAGAGACACCGGCATACTCTGCGACATCGTATAACGTTACTGGTTTCACATTCACCACCCTGAATTG
ACTCTCTTCCGGGCGCTATCATGCCATACCGCGAAAGGTTTTGCGCCATTCGATGGTGTCCGGGATCTCG
ACGCTCTCCCTTATGCGACTCCTGCATTAGGAAGCAGCCCAGTAGTAGGTTGAGGCCGTTGAGCACCGCC
GCCGCAAGGAATGGTGCATGCAAGGAGATGGCGCCCAACAGTCCCCCGGCCACGGGGCCTGCCACCATAC
CCACGCCGAAACAAGCGCTCATGAGCCCGAAGTGGCGAGCCCGATCTTCCCCATCGGTGATGTCGGCGAT
ATAGGCGCCAGCAACCGCACCTGTGGCGCCGGTGATGCCGGCCACGATGCGTCCGGCGTAGAGGATCGAG
ATCGATCTCGATCCCGCGAAATTAATACGACTCACTATAGGGGAATTGTGAGCGGATAACAATTCCCCTC
TAGAAATAATTTTGTTTAACTTTAAGAAGGAGATATACCATGGGCAGCAGCCATCACCATCATCACCACA
GCCAGGATCCGCTGGAAGTTCTGTTTCAAGGTCCAGGATCAATGGCTGTTGATATGTTCATCAAGATCGG
CGACGTCAAGGGTGAGTCCAAGGACAAGACTCACGCCGAGGAAATCGACGTGCTGGCATGGAGCTGGGGC
ATGTCCCAGTCCGGGTCGATGCACATGGGCGGTGGCGGCGGCGCCGGCAAGGTCAACGTGCAGGACCTGT
CGTTCACCAAGTACATCGACAAGTCCACGCCCAACCTGATGATGGCCTGCTCCAGCGGCAAGCACTATCC
GCAGGCGAAGCTGACCATCCGCAAGGCCGGCGGCGAGAACCAGGTCGAGTACCTGATCATCACCCTGAAG
GAAGTCCTGGTGTCCTCGGTGAGCACCGGCGGCAGCGGTGGCGAGGATCGCCTGACCGAGAACGTGACCC
TGAACTTCGCCCAGGTCCAGGTCGACTACCAGCCGCAGAAGGCGGATGGCGCGAAGGACGGCGGTCCGGT
CAAGTACGGCTGGAACATCCGCCAGAACGTGCAGGCCGGATCAGGGTCTGGTAGCGGCTCAGGCCCGCTT
TCCGGTAAATCGCGTGAGAGCAAGGCGAAACAGAGCCTGCAATGGGAGAAGCTGGTTAAACGTAGCCCGG
CGCTGGCGGAAGTGACCCTGGATGCGTACGAACGTACCATCCTGAGCAGCATTGTGACCCCGGACGAGAT
CAACATTACCTTCCAGGACATCGGTGGTCTGGACCCGCTGATTAGCGACCTGCACGAAAGCGTTATCTAC
CCGCTGATGATGCCGGAAGTGTATAGCAACAGCCCGCTGCTGCAAGCGCCGAGCGGTGTTCTGCTGTACG
GTCCGCCGGGTTGCGGCAAAACCATGCTGGCGAAGGCGCTGGCGAAAGAAAGCGGTGCGAACTTCATCAG
CATTCGTATGAGCAGCATCATGGATAAGTGGTATGGCGAGAGCAACAAAATTGTGGACGCGATGTTTAGC
CTGGCGAACAAGCTGCAGCCGTGCATCATTTTCATCGACGAGATTGATAGCTTTCTGCGTGAACGTAGCA
GCACCGATCACGAGGTTACCGCGACCCTGAAAGCGGAATTTATGACCCTGTGGGACGGTCTGCTGAACAA
CGGCCGTGTGATGATCATTGGTGCGACCAACCGTATCAACGATATTGACGATGCGTTCCTGCGTCGTCTG
CCGAAGCGTTTTCTGGTTAGCCTGCCGGGCAGCGATCAGCGTTACAAAATCCTGAGCGTGCTGCTGAAGG
ACACCAAACTGGACGAGGATGAATTCGATCTGCAACTGATTGCGGACAACACCAAGGGTTTTAGCGGCAG
CGATCTGAAAGAACTGTGCCGTGAAGCGGCGCTGGATGCGGCGAAGGAGTATATCAAGCAGAAACGTCAA
CTGATCGACAGCGGTACCATTGACGTTAACGATACCAGCAGCCTGAAAATTCGTCCGCTGAAGACCAAAG
ATTTCACCAAAAAACTGCGTATGGATGCGACCAGCACCCTGAGCAGCCAACCGCTGGACTAAAAGCTTGC
GGCCGCATAATGCTTAAGTCGAACAGAAAGTAATCGTATTGTACACGGCCGCATAATCGAAATTAATACG
ACTCACTATAGGGGAATTGTGAGCGGATAACAATTCCCCATCTTAGTATATTAGTTAAGTATAAGAAGGA
GATATACATATGGCAGATCTCAATTGGATATCGGCCGGCCACGCGATCGCTGACGTCGGTACCCTCGAGT
CTGGTAAAGAAACCGCTGCTGCGAAATTTGAACGCCAGCACATGGACTCGTCTACTAGCGCAGCTTAATT
AACCTAGGCTGCTGCCACCGCTGAGCAATAACTAGCATAACCCCTTGGGGCCTCTAAACGGGTCTTGAGG
GGTTTTTTGCTGAAAGGAGGAACTATATCCGGATTGGCGAATGGG
[124 nt withheld, positions 4946-5069]
C
[91 nt withheld, positions 5071-5161]
A
[49 nt withheld, positions 5163-5211]
CCTTTGACGTTGGAGTCCACGTTCTTT
[37 nt withheld, positions 5239-5275]
ACCCTATCTCGGTCTATTCTTTTGATTTATAAGGGATTTTGCCGATTTCGGCCTATTGGTTAAAAAATGA
GCTGATTTAACAAAAATTTAACGCGAATTTTAACAAAATATTAACGTTTACAATTTCTGGCGGCACGATG
GCATGAGATTATCAAAAAGGATCTTCACCTAGATCCTTTTAAATTAAAAATGAAGTTTTAAATCAATCTA
AAGTATATATGAGTAAACTTGGTCTGACAGTTACCAATGCTTAATCAGTGAGGCACCTATCTCAGCGATC
TGTCTATTTCGTTCATCCATAGTTGCCTGACTCCCCGTCGTGTAGATAACTACGATACGGGAGGGCTTAC
CATCTGGCCCCAGTGCTGCAATGATACCGCGAGACCCACGCTCACCGGCTCCAGATTTATCAGCAATAAA
CCAGCCAGCCGGAAGGGCCGAGCGCAGAAGTGGTCCTGCAACTTTATCCGCCTCCATCCAGTCTATTAAT
TGTTGCCGGGAAGCTAGAGTAAGTAGTTCGCCAGTTAATAGTTTGCGCAACGTTGTTGCCATTGCTACAG
GCATCGTGGTGTCACGCTCGTCGTTTGGTATGGCTTCATTCAGCTCCGGTTCCCAACGATCAAGGCGAGT
TACATGATCCCCCATGTTGTGCAAAAAAGCGGTTAGCTCCTTCGGTCCTCCGATCGTTGTCAGAAGTAAG
TTGGCCGCAGTGTTATCACTCATGGTTATGGCAGCACTGCATAATTCTCTTACTGTCATGCCATCCGTAA
GATGCTTTTCTGTGACTGGTGAGTACTCAACCAAGTCATTCTGAGAATAGTGTATGCGGCGACCGAGTTG
CTCTTGCCCGGCGTCAATACGGGATAATACCGCGCCACATAGCAGAACTTTAAAAGTGCTCATCATTGGA
AAACGTTCTTCGGGGCGAAAACTCTCAAGGATCTTACCGCTGTTGAGATCCAGTTCGATGTAACCCACTC
GTGCACCCAACTGATCTTCAGCATCTTTTACTTTCACCAGCGTTTCTGGGTGAGCAAAAACAGGAAGGCA
AAATGCCGCAAAAAAGGGAATAAGGGCGACACGGAAATGTTGAATACTCATACTCTTCCTTTTTCAATCA
TGATTGAAGCATTTATCAGGGTTATTGTCTCATGAGCGGATACATATTTGAATGTATTTAGAAAAATAAA
CAAATAGGTCATGACCAAAATCCCTTAACGTGAGTTTTCGTTCCACTGAGCGTCAGACCCCGTAGAAAAG
ATCAAAGGATCTTCTTGAGATCCTTTTTTTCTGCGCGTAATCTGCTGCTTGCAAACAAAAAAACCACCGC
TACCAGCGGTGGTTTGTTTGCCGGATCAAGAGCTACCAACTCTTTTTCCGAAGGTAACTGGCTTCAGCAG
AGCGCAGATACCAAATACTGTCCTTCTAGTGTAGCCGTAGTTAGGCCACCACTTCAAGAACTCTGTAGCA
CCGCCTACATACCTCGCTCTGCTAATCCTGTTACCAGTGGCTGCTGCCAGTGGCGATAAGTCGTGTCTTA
CCGGGTTGGACTCAAGACGATAGTTACCGGATAAGGCGCAGCGGTCGGGCTGAACGGGGGGTTCGTGCAC
ACAGCCCAGCTTGGAGCGAACGA
Features (pLannotate 1.2.2; 22 found; start..end, strand, type, name):
    416..555     -  misc_feature   bom: basis of mobility region from pBR322
    657..848     -  CDS            rop: Rop protein, which maintains plasmids at low copy number; rop
    865..1245    +  CDS            YPB1_ECOLX: Protein predicted: Swiss-Prot protein existence level 4. From Escherichia coli.
   1307..1371    -  CDS            TcR (fragment): tetracycline efflux protein; tet; confers resistance to tetracycline
   1386..1407    -  protein_bind   CAP binding site: CAP binding activates transcription in the presence of cAMP. E. coli catabolite activator protein
   1420..2502    -  CDS            lacI: lac repressor; lacI; The lac repressor binds to the lac operator to inhibit transcription in E. coli. This inhibition can be relieved by adding lactose or isopropyl-β-D-thiogalactopyranoside (IPTG).
   2503..2580    -  promoter       lacI promoter: lacI
   2588..2867    -  CDS            TcR (fragment): tetracycline efflux protein; tet; confers resistance to tetracycline
   2893..2911    +  promoter       T7 promoter: promoter for bacteriophage T7 RNA polymerase
   2912..2936    +  protein_bind   lac operator: The lac repressor binds to the lac operator to inhibit transcription in E. coli. This inhibition can be relieved by adding lactose or isopropyl-β-D-thiogalactopyranoside (IPTG). lac repressor encoded by lacI
   2951..2973    +  RBS            RBS: efficient ribosome binding site from bacteriophage T7 gene 10 (Olins and Rangwala, 1989)
   3052..3537    +  CDS            hcp1: HCP1_PSEAE - Experimental evidence at protein level: Swiss-Prot protein existence level 1. Required for assembly of the protein secretion apparatus HSI- I. Actively secreted during chronic infection of cystic fibrosis patients. From Pseudomonas aeruginosa (strain ATCC 15692 / DSM 22644 / CIP 104116 / JCM 14847 / LMG 12228 / 1C / PRS 101 / PAO1).
   3565..4539    +  CDS            MSP1 (fragment): MSP1_YEAST - Also known as YTA4 From Saccharomyces cerevisiae (strain ATCC 204508 / S288c) (Baker's yeast).
   4614..4632    +  promoter       T7 promoter: promoter for bacteriophage T7 RNA polymerase
   4633..4657    +  protein_bind   lac operator: The lac repressor binds to the lac operator to inhibit transcription in E. coli. This inhibition can be relieved by adding lactose or isopropyl-β-D-thiogalactopyranoside (IPTG). lac repressor encoded by lacI
   4766..4807    +  CDS            S-Tag (fragment): affinity and epitope tag derived from pancreatic ribonuclease A
   4837..4854    +  CDS            SET1 (fragment): solubility-enhancement tag derived from T7 phage gene 10B
   4862..4909    +  terminator     T7 terminator: transcription terminator for bacteriophage T7 RNA polymerase
   4946..5401    +  rep_origin     f1 ori (sequence partly withheld): f1 bacteriophage origin of replication; arrow indicates direction of (+) strand synthesis
   5516..6376    -  CDS            AmpR: β-lactamase; bla; confers resistance to ampicillin, carbenicillin, and related antibiotics
   6377..6469    -  promoter       AmpR promoter: bla
   6550..230     +  rep_origin     ori (across the origin): high-copy-number ColE1/pMB1/pBR322/pUC origin of replication
