[The description below was written by a language model from this plasmid's Addgene catalogue record and pLannotate feature annotations shown in this document.]
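Description:
pAM247 is a bacterial expression plasmid built on the pET-DUET backbone for producing a recombinant fusion of the Saccharomyces cerevisiae AAA+ ATPase Msp1 in E. coli. It replicates from a ColE1/pBR322-type origin accompanied by the bom region and the rop gene. The catalogue lists it as high copy, although rop normally restrains copy number. Selection is by ampicillin through the β-lactamase gene. An f1 origin is also present, along with lacI under its own promoter to supply lac repressor.

The payload sits in the first expression cassette, downstream of a T7 promoter, lac operator and T7 gene 10 ribosome binding site, so transcription depends on T7 RNA polymerase and is inducible with IPTG. According to the record, the open reading frame encodes an N-terminal 6xHis tag, a PreScission protease site and a GS spacer. These are followed by Pseudomonas aeruginosa Hcp1 (residues 1-162), a six-residue Ser/Gly linker, and Msp1 residues 36-362, a truncation that omits the protein's N-terminal 35 residues. The feature table confirms the Hcp1 and Msp1 coding segments in tandem; the His tag and protease site are not separately annotated but would fall in the unannotated stretch between the RBS and Hcp1. The His tag allows metal-affinity purification and the protease site allows its removal. The record does not say why Hcp1 is included. Hcp1 is known to form ring-shaped hexamers, so it may serve as an oligomerisation scaffold for the ATPase.

The second T7 promoter/lac operator cassette of the Duet vector appears to be empty, retaining only S-tag remnants and the T7 terminator. The associated study title indicates the construct was used for biochemical work on Msp1 translocase and unfoldase activity.
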