Addgene plasmid #226891: pAM247
Purpose: 6xHis-PSP-GS-Hcp1(1-162)-(6aaSG)-Msp1(36-362)
Depositing lab: Andreas Martin. Depositing organization: University of California, Berkeley. Publication: The AAA+ ATPase Msp1 is a processive protein translocase with robust unfoldase activity. Castanzo DT, LaFrance B, Martin A. Proc Natl Acad Sci U S A. 2020 Jun 30;117(26):14970-14977. doi: 10.1073/pnas.1920109117. Epub 2020 Jun 15. PubMed 32541053.
Backbone
  Vector backbone: pET-DUET
  Vector type: Bacterial Expression
Growth in bacteria
  Bacterial resistance: Ampicillin, 100 μg/mL
  Growth temperature: 37°C
  Growth strain: DH5alpha
  Copy number: High Copy
Gene/Insert
  Gene/Insert name: msp1
  Species: S. cerevisiae (budding yeast)
  Mutation: aa 36-362
  Entrez Gene: MSP1 (a.k.a. YGR028W, YTA4)
  Promoter: T7
  Tag / fusion protein: His-Precission-Hcp (N terminal on insert)
  Cloning method: Unknown
  Sequencing primers: 5′ T7
Terms and licenses: Academic/Nonprofit Terms; Industry Terms: Not Available to Industry
How to cite: pAM247 was a gift from Andreas Martin (Addgene plasmid # 226891 ; http://n2t.net/addgene:226891 ; RRID:Addgene_226891)
